Addgene plasmid #223016: pMB105
Purpose: Cas9 and Csy4 with 5' and 3' targets (I) for Nicotiana leaf assay
Depositing lab: Martin Parniske. Depositing organization: Ludwig-Maximilians-Universitaet Muenchen (LMU). Publication: A quantitative assay for the efficiency of RNA-guided genome editing in plants. Bircheneder M, Schreiber T, Tissier A, Parniske M. Plant J. 2024 Sep;119(5):2564-2577. doi: 10.1111/tpj.16931. Epub 2024 Jul 20. PubMed 39032106.
Backbone
  Vector backbone: LIIIβ F A-B - BB53
  Backbone manufacturer: Binder et al., 2014
  Vector type: Plant Expression, CRISPR
  Selectable markers: Firefly luciferase
Growth in bacteria
  Bacterial resistance: Kanamycin, 50 μg/mL
  Growth temperature: 30°C
  Growth strain: NEB Stable
  Copy number: High Copy
Gene/Insert
  Gene/Insert name: Cas9 and Csy4 with 5' and 3' targets (I)
  Cloning method: Gateway Cloning
  Sequencing primers: 5′ GGTGGCAGGATATATTGTGGTG; 3′ CGCTCTTTTCTCTTAGGTTTACCC
Resource information
  A portion of this plasmid was derived from a plasmid made by: Yiping Qi's lab. Sequence of At_Cas9 was derived from plasmid pYPQ154 (Addgene plasmid #69305), Reference: Lowder, L.G., Zhang, D., Baltes, N.J., Paul, J.W., Tang, X., Zheng, X., Voytas, D.F., Hsieh, T.-F., Zhang, Y., and Qi, Y. (2015). A CRISPR/Cas9 toolbox for multiplexed plant genome editing and transcriptional regulation. Plant Physiol 169 (2): 971–985.
Terms and licenses: Academic/Nonprofit Terms; Industry Terms: Not Available to Industry
How to cite: pMB105 was a gift from Martin Parniske (Addgene plasmid # 223016 ; http://n2t.net/addgene:223016 ; RRID:Addgene_223016)
