[The description below was written by a language model from this plasmid's Addgene catalogue record and pLannotate feature annotations shown in this document.]
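Description:
pMB105 is a large (about 22.6 kb) T-DNA binary vector for plant expression and CRISPR work, built on the LIIIβ F A-B (BB53) backbone and intended for transient assays in Nicotiana leaves. It carries a high-copy ColE1/pUC-type origin with a bom mobilisation region for propagation in E. coli. The pVS1 oriV, RepA and StaA functions support replication and stable maintenance in Agrobacterium. Bacterial selection is by kanamycin through the aph(3')-Ia gene, which lies outside the T-DNA. The catalogue lists firefly luciferase under selectable markers, but this is a reporter readout, and no plant selection gene is annotated.

Several expression units sit between the nopaline-type left and right border repeats. A NOS promoter drives Renilla luciferase with a CaMV poly(A) signal, which presumably serves as an internal reference for normalisation. A CaMV 35S promoter precedes a Streptococcus pyogenes Cas9 coding sequence; the record says this At_Cas9 sequence was derived from an earlier plant CRISPR toolbox plasmid. Two S. pyogenes guide RNA scaffolds follow, consistent with two guides aimed at the "5' and 3' targets (I)" named in the record. The guide promoters and spacer sequences are not annotated.

Further downstream is a firefly luciferase coding sequence ending in the NOS terminator. It is immediately preceded by a short His-tag-like fragment and a CRISPR direct-repeat element, possibly a Csy4 recognition site. Its promoter and the target sites are not annotated. A Csy4 (Cas6f) endoribonuclease gene with the Arabidopsis HSP18.2 terminator completes the T-DNA; Csy4 cleaves RNA at its cognate repeats and is commonly used to process guide transcripts. The associated publication describes a quantitative assay of RNA-guided editing efficiency in plants, so the construct appears to report editing as a dual-luciferase signal, although the record does not spell out the exact mechanism.
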