Features (pLannotate 1.2.2; 25 found; start..end, strand, type, name):
     18..158     +  misc_feature   bom: basis of mobility region from pBR322
    344..932     -  rep_origin     ori: high-copy-number ColE1/pMB1/pBR322/pUC origin of replication
   1003..1021    -  promoter       T7 promoter: promoter for bacteriophage T7 RNA polymerase
   1155..1964    +  CDS            KanR: aminoglycoside phosphotransferase; aph(3')-Ia; confers resistance to kanamycin in bacteria or G418 (Geneticin®) in eukaryotes
   2220..2244    +  misc_feature   LB T-DNA repeat: left border repeat from nopaline C58 T-DNA
   2403..2586    +  promoter       NOS promoter: nopaline synthase promoter NOS promoter
   2607..3539    +  CDS            LUCI_RENRE: Experimental evidence at protein level: Swiss-Prot protein existence level 1. Upon binding the substrate, the enzyme catalyzes an oxygenation, producing a very short-lived hydroperoxide that cyclizes into a dioxetanone structure, which collapses, releasing a CO(2) molecule. The spontaneous breakdown of the dioxetanone releases the energy (about 50 kcal/mole) that is necessary to generate the excited state of the coelenteramide product, which is the singlet form of the monoanion. In vivo the product undergoes the process of nonradiative energy transfer to an accessory protein, a green fluoresce
   3634..3793    +  polyA_signal   CaMV poly(A) signal (fragment): cauliflower mosaic virus polyadenylation signal
   4320..4661    +  promoter       CaMV 35S promoter: strong constitutive promoter from cauliflower mosaic virus
   4736..8839    +  CDS            cas9: CAS9_STRP1 - Also known as csn1 From Streptococcus pyogenes serotype M1.
   9966..10046   +  CDS            RBCS.3A (fragment): RBS3_PEA - Experimental evidence at protein level: Swiss-Prot protein existence level 1. RuBisCO catalyzes two reactions: the carboxylation of D- ribulose 1,5-bisphosphate, the primary event in carbon dioxide fixation, as well as the oxidative fragmentation of the pentose substrate. Both reactions occur simultaneously and in competition at the same active site. Although the small subunit is not catalytic it is essential for maximal activity (Probable). Binds to abscisic acid (ABA); only half of the possible binding sites are occupied in the crystal; and there are indications this is a low affi
  11257..11332   +  misc_RNA       gRNA scaffold: guide RNA scaffold for the Streptococcus pyogenes CRISPR/Cas9 system
  12553..12628   +  misc_RNA       gRNA scaffold: guide RNA scaffold for the Streptococcus pyogenes CRISPR/Cas9 system
  14152..14170   +  CDS            9xHis (fragment): 9xHis affinity tag
  14180..14207   +  ncRNA          CRISPR-DR4: Accession: RF01317 - CRISPR RNA direct repeat element
  14222..15868   +  CDS            LUCI_PHOPY: Experimental evidence at protein level: Swiss-Prot protein existence level 1. Produces green light with a wavelength of 562 nm. From Photinus pyralis (Common eastern firefly) (Lampyris pyralis).
  15902..16154   +  terminator     NOS terminator: nopaline synthase terminator and poly(A) signal
  17651..18211   +  CDS            cas6f: CAS6_PSEAB - Also known as csy4. Experimental evidence at protein level: Swiss-Prot protein existence level 1. CRISPR (clustered regularly interspaced short palindromic repeat) is an adaptive immune system that provides protection against mobile genetic elements (viruses, transposable elements and conjugative plasmids). CRISPR clusters contain sequences complementary to antecedent mobile elements and target invading nucleic acids. CRISPR clusters are transcribed and processed into CRISPR RNA (crRNA). Processes pre-crRNA into individual crRNA units. Absolutely required for crRNA production or s
  18251..18499   +  terminator     HSP terminator: efficient transcription terminator from the Arabidopsis thaliana heat shock protein 18.2 gene (Nagaya et al., 2010)
  18563..18587   +  misc_feature   RB T-DNA repeat: right border repeat from nopaline C58 T-DNA
  18927..19328   +  CDS            Y4CG_SINFN (fragment): Protein inferred from homology: Swiss-Prot protein existence level 3. From Sinorhizobium fredii (strain NBRC 101917 / NGR234).
  19888..20517   +  CDS            pVS1 StaA: stability protein from the Pseudomonas plasmid pVS1 (Heeb et al., 2000)
  20946..22019   +  CDS            pVS1 RepA: replication protein from the Pseudomonas plasmid pVS1 (Heeb et al., 2000)
  22085..22279   +  rep_origin     pVS1 oriV: origin of replication for the Pseudomonas plasmid pVS1 (Heeb et al., 2000)
  22482..22521   +  CDS            rop (fragment): Rop protein, which maintains plasmids at low copy number; rop
>Addgene plasmid #223016 | pMB105 | addgene full sequence | sequence record 449176 | Addgene NGS Result
GTTGGCGGGTGTCGGGGCGCAGCCATGACCCAGTCACGTAGCGATAGCGGAGTGTATACTGGCTTAACTA
TGCGGCATCAGAGCAGATTGTACTGAGAGTGCACCATATGCGGTGTGAAATACCGCACAGATGCGTAAGG
AGAAAATACCGCATCAGGCGCTCTTCCGCTTCCTCGCTCACTGACTCGCTGCGCTCGGTCGTTCGGCTGC
GGCGAGCGGTATCAGCTCACTCAAAGGCGGTAATACGGTTATCCACAGAATCAGGGGATAACGCAGGAAA
GAACATGTGAGCAAAAGGCCAGCAAAAGGCCAGGAACCGTAAAAAGGCCGCGTTGCTGGCGTTTTTCCAT
AGGCTCCGCCCCCCTGACGAGCATCACAAAAATCGACGCTCAAGTCAGAGGTGGCGAAACCCGACAGGAC
TATAAAGATACCAGGCGTTTCCCCCTGGAAGCTCCCTCGTGCGCTCTCCTGTTCCGACCCTGCCGCTTAC
CGGATACCTGTCCGCCTTTCTCCCTTCGGGAAGCGTGGCGCTTTCTCATAGCTCACGCTGTAGGTATCTC
AGTTCGGTGTAGGTCGTTCGCTCCAAGCTGGGCTGTGTGCACGAACCCCCCGTTCAGCCCGACCGCTGCG
CCTTATCCGGTAACTATCGTCTTGAGTCCAACCCGGTAAGACACGACTTATCGCCACTGGCAGCAGCCAC
TGGTAACAGGATTAGCAGAGCGAGGTATGTAGGCGGTGCTACAGAGTTCTTGAAGTGGTGGCCTAACTAC
GGCTACACTAGAAGGACAGTATTTGGTATCTGCGCTCTGCTGAAGCCAGTTACCTTCGGAAAAAGAGTTG
GTAGCTCTTGATCCGGCAAACAAACCACCGCTGGTAGCGGTGGTTTTTTTGTTTGCAAGCAGCAGATTAC
GCGCAGAAAAAAAGGATCTCAAGAAGATCCTTTGATCTTTTCTACGGGGTCTGACGCTCATAAAATCATT
ATTTGCCATCCAGCTGATATCCCCTATAGTGAGTCGTATTACATGGTCATAGCTGTTTCCTGGCAGCTCT
GGCCCGTGTCTCAAAATCTCTGATGTTACATTGCACAAGATAAAAATATATCATCATGAACAATAAAACT
GTCTGCTTACATAAACAGTAATACAAGGGGTGTTATGAGCCATATTCAACGGGAAACGTCGAGGCCGCGA
TTAAATTCCAACATGGATGCTGATTTATATGGGTATAAATGGGCTCGCGATAATGTCGGGCAATCAGGTG
CGACAATCTATCGCTTGTATGGGAAGCCCGATGCGCCAGAGTTGTTTCTGAAACATGGCAAAGGTAGCGT
TGCCAATGATGTTACAGATGAGATGGTCAGACTAAACTGGCTGACGGAATTTATGCCTCTTCCGACCATC
AAGCATTTTATCCGTACTCCTGATGATGCATGGTTACTCACCACTGCGATCCCCGGAAAAACAGCATTCC
AGGTATTAGAAGAATATCCTGATTCAGGTGAAAATATTGTTGATGCGCTGGCAGTGTTCCTGCGCCGGTT
GCATTCGATTCCTGTTTGTAATTGTCCTTTTAACAGCGATCGCGTATTTCGTCTTGCTCAGGCGCAATCA
CGAATGAATAACGGTTTGGTTGATGCGAGTGATTTTGATGACGAGCGTAATGGCTGGCCTGTTGAACAAG
TCTGGAAAGAAATGCATAAACTTTTGCCATTCTCACCGGATTCAGTCGTCACTCATGGTGATTTCTCACT
TGATAACCTTATTTTTGACGAGGGGAAATTAATAGGTTGTATTGATGTTGGACGAGTCGGAATCGCAGAC
CGATACCAGGATCTTGCCATCCTATGGAACTGCCTCGGTGAGTTTTCTCCTTCATTACAGAAACGGCTTT
TTCAAAAATATGGTATTGATAATCCTGATATGAATAAATTGCAGTTTCATTTGATGCTCGATGAGTTTTT
CTAATCAGAATTGGTTAATTGGTTGTAACACTGGCAGAGCATTACGCTGACTTGACGGGACGGCGCAAGC
TCATGACCAAAATCCCTTAACGTGAGTTACGCGTCGTTCCACTGAGCGTCAGACCCCTGCCGGTAACATG
AGCAAAGTCTGCCGCCTTACAACGGCTCTCCCGCTGACGCCGTCCCGGACTGATGGGCTGCCTGTATCGA
GTGGTGATTTTGTGCCGAGCTGCCGGTCGGGGAGCTGTTGGCTGGCTGGTGGCAGGATATATTGTGGTGT
AAACAAATTGACGCTTAGACGGATTACGGGTCTCAGCGGTACGGCGGGATCATGAGCGGAGAATTAAGGG
AGTCACGTTATGACCCCCGCCGATGACGCGGGACAAGCCGTTTTACGTTTGGAACTGACAGAACCGCAAC
GTTGAAGGAGCCACTCAGCCGCGGGTTTCTGGAGTTTAATGAGCTAAGCACATACGTCAGAAACCATTAT
TGCGCGTTCAAAAGTCGCCTAAGGTCACTATCAGCTAGCAAATATTTCTTGTCAAAAATGCTCCACTGAC
GTTCCATAAATTCCCCTCGGTATCCAATTAGAGTCTCATATTCACTCTCAATCCAAATAATCTGCACCGG
ATCTTCTGGAAGCACCATGACGAGTAAAGTGTATGATCCTGAGCAAAGGAAGAGAATGATCACAGGTCCT
CAATGGTGGGCTAGGTGTAAACAGATGAATGTTCTTGACTCTTTCATCAACTACTACGATTCTGAGAAAC
ATGCCGAAAACGCAGTGATTTTCCTCCATGGAAATGCTGCTTCAAGCTATCTCTGGAGACACGTTGTCCC
ACATATAGAACCAGTAGCTAGATGCATTATACCGGATTTGATTGGTATGGGCAAAAGTGGGAAATCAGGG
AATGGATCCTACAGGTTATTGGACCACTACAAGTATCTCACAGCTTGGTTTGAACTACTTAACTTGCCTA
AGAAGATCATATTCGTGGGACATGATTGGGGAGCATGTCTTGCCTTTCACTATTCCTATGAACATCAGGA
CAAAATAAAGGCCATTGTCCATGCAGAGTCTGTTGTTGACGTGATTGAAAGCTGGGATGAATGGCCTGAC
ATTGAGGAGGATATTGCGTTAATCAAGAGTGAAGAAGGCGAGAAAATGGTTCTTGAAAACAATTTCTTTG
TCGAAACTATGTTGCCGTCTAAAATCATGAGAAAACTGGAACCAGAAGAATTCGCAGCATACTTAGAACC
CTTTAAGGAGAAAGGAGAAGTCAGACGACCAACTCTGTCTTGGCCTAGAGAGATTCCATTGGTTAAGGGT
GGCAAACCAGATGTTGTACAAATTGTGCGAAATTATAACGCTTATCTGCGTGCTTCAGATGATCTTCCTA
AGATGTTTATTGAGTCAGATCCCGGTTTCTTTAGCAATGCGATTGTAGAGGGTGCTAAGAAATTTCCAAA
TACCGAATTCGTGAAGGTTAAAGGACTACACTTTTCTCAAGAAGATGCACCTGATGAGATGGGGAAGTAC
ATAAAGTCCTTTGTAGAGCGTGTTCTTAAGAATGAGCAGTAAAAGGGCTAAGACCTAAGCTAGCCTAGAA
TCCGGCCATGCTAGAGTCCGCAAAAATCACCAGTCTCTCTCTACAAATCTATCTCTCTCTATTTTTCTCC
AGAATAATGTGTGAGTAGTTCCCAGATAAGGGAATTAGGGTTCTTATAGGGTTTCGCTCATGTGTTGAGC
ATATAAGAAACCCTTAGTATGTATTTGTATTTGTAAAATACTTCTATCAATAAAATTTCTAATTCCTAAA
ACCAAAATCCAGTGACCTTGAGTGACCTAAGCTAGCCTAGTGTCGGGCGCGGAGATTAGCCTTTTCAATT
TCAGAAAGAATGCTAACCCACAGATGGTTAGAGAGGCTTACGCAGCACGACTCATCAAGACGATCTACCC
GAGCAATAATCTCCAGGAAATCAAATACCTTCCCAAGAAGGTTAAAGATGCAGTCAAAAGATTCAGGACT
AACTGCATCAAGAACACAGAGAAAGATATATTTCTCAAGATCAGAAGTACTATTCCAGTATGGACGATTC
AAGGCTTGCTTCACAAACCAAGGCAAGTAATAGAGATTGGAGTCTCTAAAAAGGTAGTTCCCACTGAATC
AAAGGCCATGGAGTCAAAGATTCAAATAGAGGACCTAACAGAACTCGCCGTAAAGACTGGCGAACAGTTC
ATACAGAGTCTCTTACGACTCAATGACAAGAAGAAAATCTTCGTCAACATGGTGGAGCACGACACACTTG
TCTACTCCAAAAATATCAAAGATACAGTCTCAGAAGAGCAAAGGGCAATTGAGACTTTTCAACAAAGGGT
AATATCCGGAAACCTCCTCGGATTCCATTGCCCAGCTATCTGTCACTTTATTGTGAAGATAGTGGAAAAG
GAAGGTGGCTCCTACAAATGCCATCATTGCGATAAAGGAAAGGCCATCGTTGAAGATGCCTCTGCCGACA
GTGGTCCCAAAGATGGACCCCCACCCACGAGGAGCATCGTGGAAAAAGAACACGTTCCAACCACGACTTC
AAAGCAAGTGGATTGATGTGATATCTCCACTGACGTAAGGGATGACGCACAATCCCACTATCCTTCGCAA
GACCCTTCCTCTATATAAGGAAGTTCATTTCATTTGGAGAGAACACGTCTGAACAATGCTGCAGCCTAAG
AAGAAGAGAAAGGTTGGAGGAGTCGACTCGAGTGCGGCCGCCACCATGGATAAGAAGTACTCTATCGGAC
TCGATATCGGAACTAACTCTGTGGGATGGGCTGTGATCACCGATGAGTACAAGGTGCCATCTAAGAAGTT
CAAGGTTCTCGGAAACACCGATAGGCACTCTATCAAGAAAAACCTTATCGGTGCTCTCCTCTTCGATTCT
GGTGAAACTGCTGAGGCTACCAGACTCAAGAGAACCGCTAGAAGAAGGTACACCAGAAGAAAGAACAGGA
TCTGCTACCTCCAAGAGATCTTCTCTAACGAGATGGCTAAAGTGGATGATTCATTCTTCCACAGGCTCGA
AGAGTCATTCCTCGTGGAAGAAGATAAGAAGCACGAGAGGCACCCTATCTTCGGAAACATCGTTGATGAG
GTGGCATACCACGAGAAGTACCCTACTATCTACCACCTCAGAAAGAAGCTCGTTGATTCTACTGATAAGG
CTGATCTCAGGCTCATCTACCTCGCTCTCGCTCACATGATCAAGTTCAGAGGACACTTCCTCATCGAGGG
TGATCTCAACCCTGATAACTCTGATGTGGATAAGTTGTTCATCCAGCTCGTGCAGACCTACAACCAGCTT
TTCGAAGAGAACCCTATCAACGCTTCAGGTGTGGATGCTAAGGCTATCCTCTCTGCTAGGCTCTCTAAGT
CAAGAAGGCTTGAGAACCTCATTGCTCAGCTCCCTGGTGAGAAGAAGAACGGACTTTTCGGAAACTTGAT
CGCTCTCTCTCTCGGACTCACCCCTAACTTCAAGTCTAACTTCGATCTCGCTGAGGATGCAAAGCTCCAG
CTCTCAAAGGATACCTACGATGATGATCTCGATAACCTCCTCGCTCAGATCGGAGATCAGTACGCTGATT
TGTTCCTCGCTGCTAAGAACCTCTCTGATGCTATCCTCCTCAGTGATATCCTCAGAGTGAACACCGAGAT
CACCAAGGCTCCACTCTCAGCTTCTATGATCAAGAGATACGATGAGCACCACCAGGATCTCACACTTCTC
AAGGCTCTTGTTAGACAGCAGCTCCCAGAGAAGTACAAAGAGATTTTCTTCGATCAGTCTAAGAACGGAT
ACGCTGGTTACATCGATGGTGGTGCATCTCAAGAAGAGTTCTACAAGTTCATCAAGCCTATCCTCGAGAA
GATGGATGGAACCGAGGAACTCCTCGTGAAGCTCAATAGAGAGGATCTTCTCAGAAAGCAGAGGACCTTC
GATAACGGATCTATCCCTCATCAGATCCACCTCGGAGAGTTGCACGCTATCCTTAGAAGGCAAGAGGATT
TCTACCCATTCCTCAAGGATAACAGGGAAAAGATTGAGAAGATTCTCACCTTCAGAATCCCTTACTACGT
GGGACCTCTCGCTAGAGGAAACTCAAGATTCGCTTGGATGACCAGAAAGTCTGAGGAAACCATCACCCCT
TGGAACTTCGAAGAGGTGGTGGATAAGGGTGCTAGTGCTCAGTCTTTCATCGAGAGGATGACCAACTTCG
ATAAGAACCTTCCAAACGAGAAGGTGCTCCCTAAGCACTCTTTGCTCTACGAGTACTTCACCGTGTACAA
CGAGTTGACCAAGGTTAAGTACGTGACCGAGGGAATGAGGAAGCCTGCTTTTTTGTCAGGTGAGCAAAAG
AAGGCTATCGTTGATCTCTTGTTCAAGACCAACAGAAAGGTGACCGTGAAGCAGCTCAAAGAGGATTACT
TCAAGAAAATCGAGTGCTTCGATTCAGTTGAGATTTCTGGTGTTGAGGATAGGTTCAACGCATCTCTCGG
AACCTACCACGATCTCCTCAAGATCATTAAGGATAAGGATTTCTTGGATAACGAGGAAAACGAGGATATC
TTGGAGGATATCGTTCTTACCCTCACCCTCTTTGAAGATAGAGAGATGATTGAAGAAAGGCTCAAGACCT
ACGCTCATCTCTTCGATGATAAGGTGATGAAGCAGTTGAAGAGAAGAAGATACACTGGTTGGGGAAGGCT
CTCAAGAAAGCTCATTAACGGAATCAGGGATAAGCAGTCTGGAAAGACAATCCTTGATTTCCTCAAGTCT
GATGGATTCGCTAACAGAAACTTCATGCAGCTCATCCACGATGATTCTCTCACCTTTAAAGAGGATATCC
AGAAGGCTCAGGTTTCAGGACAGGGTGATAGTCTCCATGAGCATATCGCTAACCTCGCTGGATCTCCTGC
AATCAAGAAGGGAATCCTCCAGACTGTGAAGGTTGTGGATGAGTTGGTGAAGGTGATGGGAAGGCATAAG
CCTGAGAACATCGTGATCGAAATGGCTAGAGAGAACCAGACCACTCAGAAGGGACAGAAGAACTCTAGGG
AAAGGATGAAGAGGATCGAGGAAGGTATCAAAGAGCTTGGATCTCAGATCCTCAAAGAGCACCCTGTTGA
GAACACTCAGCTCCAGAATGAGAAGCTCTACCTCTACTACCTCCAGAACGGAAGGGATATGTATGTGGAT
CAAGAGTTGGATATCAACAGGCTCTCTGATTACGATGTTGATCATATCGTGCCACAGTCATTCTTGAAGG
ATGATTCTATCGATAACAAGGTGCTCACCAGGTCTGATAAGAACAGGGGTAAGAGTGATAACGTGCCAAG
TGAAGAGGTTGTGAAGAAAATGAAGAACTATTGGAGGCAGCTCCTCAACGCTAAGCTCATCACTCAGAGA
AAGTTCGATAACTTGACTAAGGCTGAGAGGGGAGGACTCTCTGAATTGGATAAGGCAGGATTCATCAAGA
GGCAGCTTGTGGAAACCAGGCAGATCACTAAGCACGTTGCACAGATCCTCGATTCTAGGATGAACACCAA
GTACGATGAGAACGATAAGTTGATCAGGGAAGTGAAGGTTATCACCCTCAAGTCAAAGCTCGTGTCTGAT
TTCAGAAAGGATTTCCAATTCTACAAGGTGAGGGAAATCAACAACTACCACCACGCTCACGATGCTTACC
TTAACGCTGTTGTTGGAACCGCTCTCATCAAGAAGTATCCTAAGCTCGAGTCAGAGTTCGTGTACGGTGA
TTACAAGGTGTACGATGTGAGGAAGATGATCGCTAAGTCTGAGCAAGAGATCGGAAAGGCTACCGCTAAG
TATTTCTTCTACTCTAACATCATGAATTTCTTCAAGACCGAGATTACCCTCGCTAACGGTGAGATCAGAA
AGAGGCCACTCATCGAGACAAACGGTGAAACAGGTGAGATCGTGTGGGATAAGGGAAGGGATTTCGCTAC
CGTTAGAAAGGTGCTCTCTATGCCACAGGTGAACATCGTTAAGAAAACCGAGGTGCAGACCGGTGGATTC
TCTAAAGAGTCTATCCTCCCTAAGAGGAACTCTGATAAGCTCATTGCTAGGAAGAAGGATTGGGACCCTA
AGAAATACGGTGGTTTCGATTCTCCTACCGTGGCTTACTCTGTTCTCGTTGTGGCTAAGGTTGAGAAGGG
AAAGAGTAAGAAGCTCAAGTCTGTTAAGGAACTTCTCGGAATCACTATCATGGAAAGGTCATCTTTCGAG
AAGAACCCAATCGATTTCCTCGAGGCTAAGGGATACAAAGAGGTTAAGAAGGATCTCATCATCAAGCTCC
CAAAGTACTCACTCTTCGAACTCGAGAACGGTAGAAAGAGGATGCTCGCTTCTGCTGGTGAGCTTCAAAA
GGGAAACGAGCTTGCTCTCCCATCTAAGTACGTTAACTTTCTTTACCTCGCTTCTCACTACGAGAAGTTG
AAGGGATCTCCAGAAGATAACGAGCAGAAGCAACTTTTCGTTGAGCAGCACAAGCACTACTTGGATGAGA
TCATCGAGCAGATCTCTGAGTTCTCTAAAAGGGTGATCCTCGCTGATGCAAACCTCGATAAGGTGTTGTC
TGCTTACAACAAGCACAGAGATAAGCCTATCAGGGAACAGGCAGAGAACATCATCCATCTCTTCACCCTT
ACCAACCTCGGTGCTCCTGCTGCTTTCAAGTACTTCGATACAACCATCGATAGGAAGAGATACACCTCTA
CCAAAGAAGTGCTCGATGCTACCCTCATCCATCAGTCTATCACTGGACTCTACGAGACTAGGATCGATCT
CTCACAGCTCGGTGGTGATTCAAGGGCTGATAAGGGACTGCAGCCTAAGAAGAAGAGAAAGGTTGGAGGA
GTCGACTCGAGTGCGTAAAATCATACAGCATTCCCAGAAAGAGAAACAGAAGAAATATACAAACTTTCAT
TTTGAGAGCAGCACCTCGTCTATTGATTGCAGATAATATGCTTCTCATTTGTATTTCCTTTTGATTATTT
TTGTTTCTATCCCTTTGTTTGAGTCAATCTCAAATATTCGGTCATTGTTGGTATGAAAAATCAAGCAGTT
CATGTTAAGAGTCAATTTAAAATTAATATTTTTATATAGAGTTGTATGTGAAATGATGTTGTGATTTGGT
ATATATGGATAAAGAGCTTGTCAGTTCATTTTGCTCTCATTTTTTTGGTATCCAAATAAGAAACACAAAA
GGGATATGTCCCTCTACTATCAAATATTAGTTATAAGTATTCATGTTATACTATTCGATATTTTCTACCC
CAATCGTTACCTATTTAAAAGTATTTACCCCTCCATCTATCAAACCCCTGGACCCAGCTTTCCTATTACA
TGTGGCTTCATCTTAAGCCCCCAAACCTTTTTCTTATTTTTGATTTTTAAAGGCTCATCTTAAAATTTAT
TACTCAAATTAATACCTCTTAATAACCCACCTCAAGGACCCAGTAATTAAATATCCAATTAGCTCCAGTA
ATTGGGGTTCATATTAGCTCCAGTCTTAAATTTTAAAGGCGATGATCGTATTCCTCCACTTGGTTCATTT
ATACTCAAAGAATACTCAATGTCTTTAGTGTTTAGATAACTTTTTGTAAATCATATAGATTGTTTTAACA
AAAAACAATTCAATAGTAGATTTTCACATGAAAGTTACATAAAAATTCTTTAAAATTACTTTCTCAAAAA
ATTGTTCCAAACATATTATCCCACAATTAAACTCAATCTGTTTTTCGAAACCTAAATCAAAACCAATCCA
ACTACCTTATATAATATATAATCAATACATTGTAAAGAACTGCATGTTCTTTTAAATTTTGGGGGCAAAG
TTATTCCGTACGTTCACACATGTACTAATAGGAGGTAATAAATGATATGTGAAACAATCGAGGTGTAAAC
AAGCTAGCATTGAGCAGGCCTCCCAGCTTTCGTCCGTATCATCGGTTTCGACAACGTTCGTCAAGTTCAA
TGCATCAGTTTCATTGCCCACACACCAGAATCCTACTAAGTTTGAGTATTATGGCATTGGAAAAGCTGTT
TTCTTCTATCATTTGTTCTGCTTGTAATTTACTGTGTTCTTTCAGTTTTTGTTTTCGGACATCAAAATGC
AAATGGATGGATAAGAGTTAATAAATGATATGGTCCTTTTGTTCATTCTCAAATTATTATTATCTGTTGT
TTTTACTTTAATGGGTTGAATTTAAGTAAGAAAGGAACTAACAGTGTGATATTAAGGTGCAATGTTAGAC
ATATAAAACAGTCTTTCACCTCTCTTTGGTTATGTCTTGAATTGGTTTGTTTCTTCACTTATCTGTGTAA
TCAAGTTTACTATGAGTCTATGATCAAGTAATTATGCAATCAAGTTAAGTACAGTATAGGCTTTGTCATT
GGCGGAATCTTTGAGAGGGAATAAAAGAAATACTTCCAAAAATCCATTAGAAGAACTATAAATCTTCTGG
GCATGTAAATATAACGTAAAATATATGTTATGTTACAACCTTATTTCATTCACATTTTAATTTTTTTTCA
CACAATTTTTATTTAATTTTGTTTTTATCTCTATTTTATTTTCATATGATAATACATATTATCTCTTTAT
TTTACTTTATGTGTCTCTTTGCTCTCACATTTTATTTCTTAACTAACATATTCTCATTAGCAGTAGCTAT
CGTAAGACTAATCTCACACAATAATTAATTATCCATTCTATTTATGAATTTTTATCATTTAATAATTCTT
TACCTGTGCAAATTTTGAAGGAAAAAGTTTCTGAATATAAAATAACAATAATACTAATTAGATGTCAAAT
CAAATCACCCAGGCTAGACAATAGTGGTAATGAAGAAGGCTAGAGGTAGCTCTGTGCCTCTAGGGGAGTG
AGAGACGTTTTTCATTTATTGGTGTGTTGAAACTTGAAACGTTGATGTTCTCCACAGCTCCACGTATTCT
TTCGTCCTAGAACGAACTAGAGCAACATAATCTGTCTCTTCCTGAAGCTTCATTGTTTTTCTTTCCTTCT
AGCAGCATCTTCTTAACAGACGAAGAAGGGACTCAGATGCTTGCTTGCATGCTTCCAAAGTTTGGAGCTG
AGGAGACTTGTGCTATTTGAGTCTGTTTTAGCATTCGCAAGCCCCACACCGGATAAACATACAGAAATCT
GAGTGTTTATAACCAAATAGTCAGCAACAAGGTTCGAGGGGGACTATGTGAGTCGTGTTTTAGAGCTAGA
AATAGCAAGTTAAAATAAGGCTAGTCCGTTATCAACTTGAAAAAGTGGCACCGAGTCGGTGCTTTTTTTG
GCAAAAATTTTCAGATTTTTTCTTCATCTGTAGATTTCTGGGTTTTTTTTTCCGTTTCGTGAATCATAAG
TGAAGTTTTGGATGCAAATCTGCGCGAAAAAAGTTGGACCTGCAATGAGCTTATTTAGATAGCTAAGACA
AAGTGATTGGTCCGTTGTTTCAGTTCTGATTGTCAGAGAGTTTGTTTCGAGTCGGCGACACCAATGCGTT
TTGTTAACCAGATTTCGGGTAAGAAATGTATCGAGAGTTTGTTTCCAGACGGCTACATCATTTTCTTATG
AAGGGTGAAATTAGATAGACCAAAGATTGAAACACAACATTTCTTTCACAAAAATATAATAAACTTGATA
GCATTTAGGATCAGCCACCTGACCTAAGCTAGCCTAGAAGGAATCTTTGAGAGGGAATAAAAGAAATACT
TCCAAAAATCCATTAGAAGAACTATAAATCTTCTGGGCATGTAAATATAACGTAAAATATATGTTATGTT
ACAACCTTATTTCATTCACATTTTAATTTTTTTTCACACAATTTTTATTTAATTTTGTTTTTATCTCTAT
TTTATTTTCATATGATAATACATATTATCTCTTTATTTTACTTTATGTGTCTCTTTGCTCTCACATTTTA
TTTCTTAACTAACATATTCTCATTAGCAGTAGCTATCGTAAGACTAATCTCACACAATAATTAATTATCC
ATTCTATTTATGAATTTTTATCATTTAATAATTCTTTACCTGTGCAAATTTTGAAGGAAAAAGTTTCTGA
ATATAAAATAACAATAATACTAATTAGATGTCAAATCAAATCACCCAGGCTAGACAATAGTGGTAATGAA
GAAGGCTAGAGGTAGCTCTGTGCCTCTAGGGGAGTGAGAGACGTTTTTCATTTATTGGTGTGTTGAAACT
TGAAACGTTGATGTTCTCCACAGCTCCACGTATTCTTTCGTCCTAGAACGAACTAGAGCAACATAATCTG
TCTCTTCCTGAAGCTTCATTGTTTTTCTTTCCTTCTAGCAGCATCTTCTTAACAGACGAAGAAGGGACTC
AGATGCTTGCTTGCATGCTTCCAAAGTTTGGAGCTGAGGAGACTTGTGCTATTTGAGTCTGTTTTAGCAT
TCGCAAGCCCCACACCGGATAAACATACAGAAATCTGAGTGTTTATAACCAAATAGTCAGCAACAAGGTT
CGATGAGTACCGGAATCACCAGGTTTTAGAGCTAGAAATAGCAAGTTAAAATAAGGCTAGTCCGTTATCA
ACTTGAAAAAGTGGCACCGAGTCGGTGCTTTTTTTGGCAAAAATTTTCAGATTTTTTCTTCATCTGTAGA
TTTCTGGGTTTTTTTTTCCGTTTCGTGAATCATAAGTGAAGTTTTGGATGCAAATCTGCGCGAAAAAAGT
TGGACCTGCAATGAGCTTATTTAGATAGCTAAGACAAAGTGATTGGTCCGTTGTTTCAGTTCTGATTGTC
AGAGAGTTTGTTTCGAGTCGGCGACACCAATGCGTTTTGTTAACCAGATTTCGGGTAAGAAATGTATCGA
GAGTTTGTTTCCAGACGGCTACATCATTTTCTTATGAAGGGTGAAATTAGATAGACCAAAGATTGAAACA
CAACATTTCTTTCACAAAAATATAATAAACTTGATAGCATTTAGGATCAGCTGTCTGTCGCGGGGAGAGA
GGATTTTGAGGAAATAATTAATTGAATTACTTGTATTATTGATAAAGTAATTTAGATAAGTTGTTAGTAC
AACTTATTGCAACTATGGATAGACAAAAATCACTTATTTTAAGGGGAGAAGTATATAACAACTTATTATA
AAATTTCTGAGCAGCCGGCCTCCTCCAATCAATCATAGAGAGTGGAGCCCATTCTGGAAAACCAAGGAAC
CCCCAACTTGCACTGGTGCGGTGGCCCAATTCAAAAAAAACGGGGCCCAGCAAAGTAACGCCGTTGTAAC
GATTTATCAATCCAAACTCAAAAGGCGGCGAGATGCGTTTAACTCCGTGAAATTAACAAACCGCCAACAA
CTTGCAATTTGCAACTACCGTTTCCAAGAAGAACTCAACCACACAACGTATCCTATCCCAAACCACACGC
AACTAGTGACGCGTCATAAGGACACGTGTCACAATTTGACTGGTTAATAATTTCACCGCTTTTGCTATAA
ATTACCTCCAATCCCCTTAGCTTCTTCACAATTCAGTTCCCAACCCTAACAATTCTTGTTCATATCGCTT
CTCTCTACTTTCAAGGTATGATCCAATTTCTCTCTTCTTTCTCTGTAATCCTTTCGTTGAGTTTTGTTTC
CGATCAATCATAGGTAGTTTTCTTGTTTCGAAGCATGAGATCTAGGAATTTTTTGTGATTTTCCAAAATT
GAGATCGGTTTGAAATTGAATTTTACAGCTTGAATCTCAGATCTTGTTTTATCAATGTTTTCGATGGCTT
GCGATGTAGATCTATGATAATTGTGGTTCAGTTTTGTTAGGAATCGATTTCGGTTTAGCAATTGCAGATT
AATTAGGGTTTCCAATTGAATTCTTCAGATCCGTTATGGAATTATGTCAAATAATTTATTCAAATTGGAA
ATTATTGTTAGATCCACTCTTAATCTGTTTGATCCAAGCTTCAATTAGGGTTTTCACTTGTTTCAATTTC
TTGTTATGGATTCTGATTTATCTGTTGATGTTAGATCCACTCTTAATCTGTTTGATCCAAGCGTTAATTA
GGGTTTTCACTTGTTTCAATTTCGTGTGTTGGATTCTGATTTATCTGTTGTTGATGTGATTACAGTCTGA
ACAATGGGCAGCCACCACCACCACCACCACAGCGGAATGAGTTCACTGCCGTATAGGCAGCTAAGAAAAT
CAGGTGGCACCGAAGATGCAAAGAACATTAAGAAAGGGCCTGCACCATTCTATCCACTTGAGGACGGTAC
AGCCGGTGAGCAATTGCATAAGGCCATGAAGAGATATGCACTTGTACCAGGGACGATAGCCTTTACTGAT
GCTCACATTGAGGTCAATATCACTTATGCGGAATATTTTGAAATGTCAGTCAGATTGGCAGAAGCTATGA
AAAGGTATGGCTTAAATACCAATCACAGAATTGTGGTGTGTTCTGAGAATAGTTTACAGTTCTTCATGCC
AGTGTTGGGTGCACTATTTATTGGTGTAGCTGTTGCTCCAGCTAACGACATTTACAATGAGAGAGAACTA
CTCAACTCTATGAATATTTCACAGCCCACAGTCGTATTTGTGAGCAAGAAAGGATTGCAGAAGATACTTA
ACGTTCAGAAGAAACTTCCGATTATACAGAAGATCATTATTATGGACAGCAAAACTGACTACCAAGGCTT
TCAGTCTATGTATACATTTGTGACATCTCATTTACCTCCAGGCTTTAATGAGTATGACTTCGTTCCAGAA
TCATTTGATCGTGATAAGACTATCGCTCTTATTATGAATAGCTCTGGATCCACTGGTCTGCCGAAGGGAG
TAGCATTGCCTCATAGGACAGCTTGTGTTAGGTTTTCACACGCAAGAGATCCGATATTTGGAAATCAGAT
CATTCCTGATACGGCTATATTGAGTGTTGTACCATTTCACCATGGCTTTGGAATGTTTACCACACTTGGG
TACTTGATTTGCGGCTTTAGAGTGGTACTGATGTACAGGTTCGAGGAGGAACTTTTCCTACGAAGTCTCC
AAGATTACAAAATCCAATCCGCTTTGTTAGTTCCTACACTGTTTTCCTTCTTCGCGAAATCTACCCTGAT
TGACAAATATGATCTCTCTAATCTCCACGAAATAGCAAGTGGTGGTGCACCTCTTTCAAAAGAGGTTGGA
GAAGCAGTTGCCAAACGTTTTCATCTACCAGGTATCAGACAAGGATATGGTCTTACTGAGACAACATCAG
CCATATTAATTACCCCTGAAGGCGATGATAAGCCTGGTGCTGTTGGAAAAGTTGTTCCATTCTTCGAAGC
AAAAGTGGTAGACTTGGATACTGGCAAGACGCTTGGAGTCAACCAAAGAGGTGAACTGTGCGTTAGAGGG
CCTATGATCATGTCTGGGTACGTTAACAATCCTGAGGCAACCAATGCGTTAATTGACAAAGATGGCTGGT
TACATAGTGGAGATATTGCGTACTGGGACGAAGATGAGCACTTCTTCATAGTGGATAGGTTGAAGTCTCT
CATCAAGTACAAAGGTTATCAAGTAGCTCCTGCTGAATTAGAGTCAATCCTTCTTCAACATCCCAACATT
TTCGATGCTGGAGTGGCCGGATTGCCCGATGATGATGCCGGTGAATTGCCCGCAGCTGTTGTTGTGCTGG
AACATGGTAAGACTATGACAGAGAAGGAAATAGTGGACTATGTCGCTAGCCAAGTTACTACTGCTAAGAA
ACTCCGTGGAGGGGTTGTCTTTGTTGATGAAGTCCCAAAAGGATTGACTGGGAAACTTGATGCTCGAAAG
ATAAGAGAGATTCTCATTAAAGCTAAGAAGGGTGGAAAATCCAAACTATAAAAGGGCTAAGACCTAAGCT
AGCCTAGAATCGATCGTTCAAACATTTGGCAATAAAGTTTCTTAAGATTGAATCCTGTTGCCGGTCTTGC
GATGATTATCATATAATTTCTGTTGAATTACGTTAAGCATGTAATAATTAACATGTAATGCATGACGTTA
TTTATGAGATGGGTTTTTATGATTAGAGTCCCGCAATTATACATTTAATACGCGATAGAAAACAAAATAT
AGCGCGCAAACTAGGATAAATTATCGCGCGCGGTGTCATCTATGTTACTAGATCTGAGTGACCTAAGCTA
GCCTAGTGTCTGAGGCGGCCAACAAACTATTCGTCACGTCGACAAAATTTAGAACGAACTTAATTATGAT
CTCAAATACATTGATACATATCTCATCTAGATCTAGGTTATCATTATGTAAGAAAGTTTTGACGAATATG
GCACGACAAAATGGCTAGACTCGATGTAATTGGTATCTCAACTCAACATTATACTTATACCAAACATTAG
TTAGACAAAATTTAAACAACTATTTTTTATGTATGCAAGAGTCAGCATATGTATAATTGATTCAGAATCG
TTTTGACGAGTTCGGATGTAGTAGTAGCCATTATTTAATGTACATACTAATCGTGAATAGTGAATATGAT
GAAACATTGTATCTTATTGTATAAATATCCATAAACACATCATGAAAGACACTTTCTTTCACGGTCTGAA
TTAATTATGATACAATTCTAATAGAAAACGAATTAAATTACGTTGAATTGTATGAAATCTAATTGAACAA
GCCAACCACGACGACGACTAACGTTGCCTGGATTGACTCGGTTTAAGTTAACCACTAAAAAAACGGAGCT
GTCATGTAACACGCGGATCGAGCAGGTCACAGTCATGAAGCCATCAAAGCAAAAGAACTAATCCAAGGGC
TGAGATGATTAATTAGTTTAAAAATTAGTTAACACGAGGGAAAAGGCTGTCTGACAGCCAGGTCACGTTA
TCTTTACCTGTGGTCGAAATGATTCGTGTCTGTCGATTTTAATTATTTTTTTGAAAGGCCGAAAATAAAG
TTGTAAGAGATAAACCCGCCTATATAAATTCATATATTTTCCTCTCCGCTTTGAATTGTCTCGTTGTCCT
CCTCACTTTCATCAGCCGTTTTGAATCTCCGGCGACTTGACAGAGAAGAACAAGGAAGAAGTCTAAGAGA
GAAAGTAAGAGATAATCCAGGAGATTCATTCTCCGTTTTGAATCTTCCTCAATCTCATCTTCTTCCGCTC
TTTCTTTCCAAGGTAATAGGAACTTTCTGGATCTACTTTATTTGCTGGATCTCGATCTTGTTTTCTCAAT
TTCCTTGAGATCTGGAATTCGTTTAATTTGGATCTGTGAACCTCCACTAAATCTTTTGGTTTTACTAGAA
TCGATCTAAGTTGACCGATCAGTTAGCTCGATTATAGCTACCAGAATTTGGCTTGACCTTGATGGAGAGA
TCCATGTTCATGTTACCTGGGAAATGATTTGTATATGTGAATTGAAATCTGAACTGTTGAAGTTAGATTG
AATCTGAACACTGTCAATGTTAGATTGAATCTGAACACTGTTTAAGGTTAGATGAAGTTTGTGTATAGAT
TCTTCGAAACTTTAGGATTTGTAGTGTCGTACGTTGAACAGAAAGCTATTTCTGATTCAATCAGGGTTTA
TTTGACTGTATTGAACTCTTTTTGTGTGTTTGCAGCTCATAAAAATCTGCCCACGACTCACATAGTCCCC
CTCAAACACCATGGATCATTATCTTGATATTAGACTTAGACCTGATCCTGAATTTCCTCCTGCTCAACTT
ATGTCTGTTCTTTTTGGAAAGCTTCATCAAGCTCTTGTTGCTCAAGGAGGAGATAGAATTGGAGTTTCTT
TTCCTGATCTTGATGAATCTAGATCTAGACTTGGAGAAAGACTTAGAATTCATGCTTCTGCTGATGATCT
TAGAGCTCTTCTTGCTAGACCTTGGCTTGAAGGACTTAGAGATCATCTTCAATTTGGAGAACCTGCTGTT
GTTCCTCATCCTACTCCTTATAGACAAGTTTCTAGAGTTCAAGCTAAGTCTAATCCTGAAAGACTTAGAA
GAAGATTGATGAGGAGACATGATCTTTCTGAAGAAGAAGCTAGAAAGAGAATTCCTGATACTGTTGCTAG
AGCTCTTGATCTTCCTTTTGTTACTCTTAGATCTCAATCTACTGGACAACATTTTAGACTTTTTATTAGA
CATGGACCTCTTCAAGTTACTGCTGAAGAAGGAGGATTTACTTGTTATGGACTTTCTAAGGGAGGATTTG
TTCCTTGGTTTTGAAAGGTTTGATGAGTACCGGAATCACCAGGGGAATCATATGAAGATGAAGATGAAAT
ATTTGGTGTGTCAAATAAAAAGCTTGTGTGCTTAAGTTTGTGTTTTTTTCTTGGCTTGTTGTGTTATGAA
TTTGTGGCTTTTTCTAATATTAAATGAATGTAAGATCTCATTATAATGAATAAACAAATGTTTCTATAAT
CCATTGTGAATGTTTTGTTGGATCTCTTCTGCAGCATATAACTACTGTATGTGCTATGGTATGGACTATG
GAATATGATTAAAGATAAGTGAGTGACCTAAGCTAGCCTAGTGTCTCTGTCTGTGAGACCTCTGGTTTAA
ACTATCAGTGTTTGACAGGATATATTGGCGGGTAAACCTAAGAGAAAAGAGCGTTTATTAGAATAATCGG
ATATTTAAAAGGGCGTGAAAAGGTTTATCCGTTCGTCCATTTGTATGTGCATGCCAACCACAGGGTTCCC
CTCGGGATCAAAGTACTTTGATCCAACCCCTCCGCTGCTATAGTGCAGTCGGCTTCTGACGTTCAGTGCA
GCCTTCTTCTGAAAACGACATGTCGCACAAGTCCTAAGTTACGCGACAGGCTGCCGCCCTGCCCTTTTCC
TGGCGTTTTCTTGTCGCGTGTTTTAGTCGCATAAAGTAGAATACTTGCGACTAGAACCGGAGACATTACG
CCATGAACAAGAGCGCCGCCGCTGGCCTGCTGGGCTATGCCCGCGTCAGCACCGACGACCAGGACTTGAC
CAACCAACGGGCCGAACTGCACGCGGCCGGCTGCACCAAGCTGTTTTCCGAGAAGATCACCGGCACCAGG
CGCGACCGCCCGGAGCTGGCCAGGATGCTTGACCACCTACGCCCTGGCGACGTTGTGACAGTGACCAGGC
TAGACCGCCTGGCCCGCAGCACCCGCGACCTACTGGACATTGCCGAGCGCATCCAGGAGGCCGGCGCGGG
CCTGCGTAGCCTGGCAGAGCCGTGGGCCGACACCACCACGCCGGCCGGCCGCATGGTGTTGACCGTGTTC
GCCGGCATTGCCGAGTTCGAGCGTTCCCTAATCATCGACCGCACCCGGAGCGGGCGCGAGGCCGCCAAGG
CCCGAGGCGTGAAGTTTGGCCCCCGCCCTACCCTCACCCCGGCACAGATCGCGCACGCCCGCGAGCTGAT
CGACCAGGAAGGCCGCACCGTGAAAGAGGCGGCTGCACTGCTTGGCGTGCATCGCTCGACCCTGTACCGC
GCACTTGAGCGCAGCGAGGAAGTGACGCCCACCGAGGCCAGGCGGCGCGGTGCCTTCCGTGAGGACGCAT
TGACCGAGGCCGACGCCCTGGCGGCCGCCGAGAATGAACGCCAAGAGGAACAAGCATGAAACCGCACCAG
GACGGCCAGGACGAACCGTTTTTCATTACCGAAGAGATCGAGGCGGAGATGATCGCGGCCGGGTACGTGT
TCGAGCCGCCCGCGCACATCTCAACCGTGCGGCTGCATGAAATCCTGGCCGGTTTGTCTGATGCCAAGCT
GGCGGCCTGGCCGGCCAGCTTGGCCGCTGAAGAAACCGAGCGCCGCCGTCTAAAAAGGTGATGTGTATTT
GAGTAAAACAGCTTGCGTCATGCGGTCGCTGCGTATATGATGCGATGAGTAAATAAACAAATACGCAAGG
GGAACGCATGAAGGTTATCGCTGTACTTAACCAGAAAGGCGGGTCAGGCAAGACGACCATCGCAACCCAT
CTAGCCCGCGCCCTGCAACTCGCCGGGGCCGATGTTCTGTTAGTCGATTCCGATCCCCAGGGCAGTGCCC
GCGATTGGGCGGCCGTGCGGGAAGATCAACCGCTAACCGTTGTCGGCATCGACCGCCCGACGATTGACCG
CGACGTGAAGGCCATCGGCCGGCGCGACTTCGTAGTGATCGACGGAGCGCCCCAGGCGGCGGACTTGGCT
GTGTCCGCGATCAAGGCAGCCGACTTCGTGCTGATTCCGGTGCAGCCAAGCCCTTACGACATATGGGCCA
CCGCCGACCTGGTGGAGCTGGTTAAGCAGCGCATTGAGGTCACGGATGGAAGGCTACAAGCGGCCTTTGT
CGTGTCGCGGGCGATCAAAGGCACGCGCATCGGCGGTGAGGTTGCCGAGGCGCTGGCCGGGTACGAGCTG
CCCATTCTTGAGTCCCGTATCACGCAGCGCGTGAGCTACCCAGGCACTGCCGCCGCCGGCACAACCGTTC
TTGAATCAGAACCCGAGGGCGACGCTGCCCGCGAGGTCCAGGCGCTGGCCGCTGAAATTAAATCAAAACT
CATTTGAGTTAATGAGGTAAAGAGAAAATGAGCAAAAGCACAAACACGCTAAGTGCCGGCCGTCCGAGCG
CACGCAGCAGCAAGGCTGCAACGTTGGCCAGCCTGGCAGACACGCCAGCCATGAAGCGGGTCAACTTTCA
GTTGCCGGCGGAGGATCACACCAAGCTGAAGATGTACGCGGTACGCCAAGGCAAGACCATTACCGAGCTG
CTATCTGAATACATCGCGCAGCTACCAGAGTAAATGAGCAAATGAATAAATGAGTAGATGAATTTTAGCG
GCTAAAGGAGGCGGCATGGAAAATCAAGAACAACCAGGCACCGACGCCGTGGAATGCCCCATGTGTGGAG
GAACGGGCGGTTGGCCAGGCGTAAGCGGCTGGGTTGCCTGCCGGCCCTGCAATGGCACTGGAACCCCCAA
GCCCGAGGAATCGGCGTGAGCGGTCGCAAACCATCCGGCCCGGTACAAATCGGCGCGGCGCTGGGTGATG
ACCTGGTGGAGAAGTTGAAGGCCGCGCAGGCCGCCCAGCGGCAACGCATCGAGGCAGAAGCACGCCCCGG
TGAATCGTGGCAAGCGGCCGCTGATCGAATCCGCAAAGAATCCCGGCAACCGCCGGCAGCCGGTGCGCCG
TCGATTAGGAAGCCGCCCAAGGGCGACGAGCAACCAGATTTTTTCGTTCCGATGCTCTATGACGTGGGCA
CCCGCGATAGTCGCAGCATCATGGACGTGGCCGTTTTCCGTCTGTCGAAGCGTGACCGACGAGCTGGCGA
GGTGATCCGCTACGAGCTTCCAGACGGGCACGTAGAGGTTTCCGCAGGGCCGGCCGGCATGGCCAGTGTG
TGGGATTACGACCTGGTACTGATGGCGGTTTCCCATCTAACCGAATCCATGAACCGATACCGGGAAGGGA
AGGGAGACAAGCCCGGCCGCGTGTTCCGTCCACACGTTGCGGACGTACTCAAGTTCTGCCGGCGAGCCGA
TGGCGGAAAGCAGAAAGACGACCTGGTAGAAACCTGCATTCGGTTAAACACCACGCACGTTGCCATGCAG
CGTACGAAGAAGGCCAAGAACGGCCGCCTGGTGACGGTATCCGAGGGTGAAGCCTTGATTAGCCGCTACA
AGATCGTAAAGAGCGAAACCGGGCGGCCGGAGTACATCGAGATCGAGCTAGCTGATTGGATGTACCGCGA
GATCACAGAAGGCAAGAACCCGGACGTGCTGACGGTTCACCCCGATTACTTTTTGATCGATCCCGGCATC
GGCCGTTTTCTCTACCGCCTGGCACGCCGCGCCGCAGGCAAGGCAGAAGCCAGATGGTTGTTCAAGACGA
TCTACGAACGCAGTGGCAGCGCCGGAGAGTTCAAGAAGTTCTGTTTCACCGTGCGCAAGCTGATCGGGTC
AAATGACCTGCCGGAGTACGATTTGAAGGAGGAGGCGGGGCAGGCTGGCCCGATCCTAGTCATGCGCTAC
CGCAACCTGATCGAGGGCGAAGCATCCGCCGGTTCCTAATGTACGGAGCAGATGCTAGGGCAAATTGCCC
TAGCAGGGGAAAAAGGTCGAAAAGGACTCTTTCCTGTGGATAGCACGTACATTGGGAACCCAAAGCCGTA
CATTGGGAACCGGAACCCGTACATTGGGAACCCAAAGCCGTACATTGGGAACCGGTCACACATGTAAGTG
ACTGATATAAAAGAGAAAAAAGGCGATTTTTCCGCCTAAAACTCTTTAAAACTTATTAAAACTCTTAAAA
CCCGCCTGGCCTGTGCATAACTGTCTGGCCAGCGCACAGCCGAAGAGCTGCAAAAAGCGCCTACCCTTCG
GTCGCTGCGCTCCCTACGCCCCGCCGCTTCGCGTCGGCCTATCGCGGCCGCTGGCCGCTCAAAAATGGCT
GGCCTACGGCCAGGCAATCTACCAGGGCGCGGACAAGCCGCGCCGTCGCCACTCGACCGCCGGCGCCCAC
ATCAAGGCACCCTGCCTCGCGCGTTTCGGTGATGACGGTGAAAACCTCTGACACATGCAGCTCCCGGAGA
CAGTCACAGCTTGTCTGTAAGCGGATGCCGGGAGCAGACAAGCCCGTCAGGGCGCGTCAGCGGGT
